>Addgene plasmid #248885 | TDP-43_CTD_M337A | addgene full sequence | sequence record 494384 | Addgene NGS Result
TAATACGACTCACTATAGGGGAATTGTGAGCGGATAACAATTCCCCTCTAGAAATAATTTTGTTTAACTT
TTGAAGGAGATATACCATGGGTAGCGACAAGATTCATCACCACCATCATCATGAGAACTTATACTTTCAA
GGCCATATGAACCGCCAACTGGAACGTTCCGGTCGTTTCGGTGGTAATCCGGGTGGTTTCGGCAACCAGG
GTGGCTTTGGCAATTCGCGTGGCGGTGGTGCCGGCTTGGGCAATAACCAAGGTTCCAATATGGGTGGCGG
TATGAACTTTGGTGCCTTCTCCATCAATCCGGCAATGATGGCGGCTGCACAAGCGGCGCTGCAGTCTAGC
TGGGGTATGGCAGGCATGCTGGCGAGCCAGCAGAACCAGTCAGGCCCGAGCGGCAATAATCAGAATCAAG
GTAACATGCAGCGTGAACCGAATCAAGCGTTTGGTAGCGGTAACAATAGCTACAGCGGTAGCAACAGCGG
TGCGGCAATCGGCTGGGGTAGCGCAAGCAATGCGGGCAGCGGTAGCGGTTTCAACGGCGGCTTTGGTAGC
AGCATGGATAGCAAGAGCTCCGGTTGGGGCATGTAACTCGAGCCCCCTAGCATAACCCCTTGGGGCCTCT
AAACGGGTCTTGAGGGGTTTTTTGCCCCTGAGACGCGTCAATCGAGTTCGTACCTAAGGGCGACACCCCC
TAATTAGCCCGGGCGAAAGGCCCAGTCTTTCGACTGAGCCTTTCGTTTTATTTGATGCCTGGCAGTTCCC
TACTCTCGCATGGGGAGTCCCCACACTACCATCGGCGCTACGGCGTTTCACTTCTGAGTTCGGCATGGGG
TCAGGTGGGACCACCGCGCTACTGCCGCCAGGCAAACAAGGGGTGTTATGAGCCATATTCAGGTATAAAT
GGGCTCGCGATAATGTTCAGAATTGGTTAATTGGTTGTAACACTGACCCCTATTTGTTTATTTTTCTAAA
TACATTCAAATATGTATCCGCTCATGAGACAATAACCCTGATAAATGCTTCAATAATATTGAAAAAGGAA
GAATATGAGCCATATTCAACGGGAAACGTCGAGGCCGCGATTAAATTCCAACATGGATGCTGATTTATAT
GGGTATAAATGGGCTCGCGATAATGTCGGGCAATCAGGTGCGACAATCTATCGCTTGTATGGGAAGCCCG
ATGCGCCAGAGTTGTTTCTGAAACATGGCAAAGGTAGCGTTGCCAATGATGTTACAGATGAGATGGTCAG
ACTAAACTGGCTGACGGAATTTATGCCACTTCCGACCATCAAGCATTTTATCCGTACTCCTGATGATGCA
TGGTTACTCACCACTGCGATCCCCGGAAAAACAGCGTTCCAGGTATTAGAAGAATATCCTGATTCAGGTG
AAAATATTGTTGATGCGCTGGCAGTGTTCCTGCGCCGGTTGCACTCGATTCCTGTTTGTAATTGTCCTTT
TAACAGCGATCGCGTATTTCGCCTCGCTCAGGCGCAATCACGAATGAATAACGGTTTGGTTGATGCGAGT
GATTTTGATGACGAGCGTAATGGCTGGCCTGTTGAACAAGTCTGGAAAGAAATGCATAAACTTTTGCCAT
TCTCACCGGATTCAGTCGTCACTCATGGTGATTTCTCACTTGATAACCTTATTTTTGACGAGGGGAAATT
AATAGGTTGTATTGATGTTGGACGAGTCGGAATCGCAGACCGATACCAGGATCTTGCCATCCTATGGAAC
TGCCTCGGTGAGTTTTCTCCTTCATTACAGAAACGGCTTTTTCAAAAATATGGTATTGATAATCCTGATA
TGAATAAATTGCAATTTCATTTGATGCTCGATGAGTTTTTCTAAGCGGCGCGCCATCGAATGGCGCAAAA
CCTTTCGCGGTATGGCATGATAGCGCCCGGAAGAGAGTCAATTCAGGGTGGTGAATATGAAACCAGTAAC
GTTATACGATGTCGCAGAGTATGCCGGTGTCTCTTATCAGACCGTTTCCCGCGTGGTGAACCAGGCCAGC
CACGTTTCTGCGAAAACGCGGGAAAAAGTGGAAGCGGCGATGGCGGAGCTGAATTACATTCCCAACCGCG
TGGCACAACAACTGGCGGGCAAACAGTCGTTGCTGATTGGCGTTGCCACCTCCAGTCTGGCCCTGCACGC
GCCGTCGCAAATTGTCGCGGCGATTAAATCTCGCGCCGATCAACTGGGTGCCAGCGTGGTGGTGTCGATG
GTAGAACGAAGCGGCGTCGAAGCCTGTAAAGCGGCGGTGCACAATCTTCTCGCGCAACGCGTCAGTGGGC
TGATCATTAACTATCCGCTGGATGACCAGGATGCCATTGCTGTGGAAGCTGCCTGCACTAATGTTCCGGC
GTTATTTCTTGATGTCTCTGACCAGACACCCATCAACAGTATTATTTTCTCCCATGAGGACGGTACGCGA
CTGGGCGTGGAGCATCTGGTCGCATTGGGTCACCAGCAAATCGCGCTGTTAGCGGGCCCATTAAGTTCTG
TCTCGGCGCGTCTGCGTCTGGCTGGCTGGCATAAATATCTCACTCGCAATCAAATTCAGCCGATAGCGGA
ACGGGAAGGCGACTGGAGTGCCATGTCCGGTTTTCAACAAACCATGCAAATGCTGAATGAGGGCATCGTT
CCCACTGCGATGCTGGTTGCCAACGATCAGATGGCGCTGGGCGCAATGCGCGCCATTACCGAGTCCGGGC
TGCGCGTTGGTGCGGATATCTCGGTAGTGGGATACGACGATACCGAAGATAGCTCATGTTATATCCCGCC
GTTAACCACCATCAAACAGGATTTTCGCCTGCTGGGGCAAACCAGCGTGGACCGCTTGCTGCAACTCTCT
CAGGGCCAGGCGGTGAAGGGCAATCAGCTGTTGCCAGTCTCACTGGTGAAAAGAAAAACCACCCTGGCGC
CCAATACGCAAACCGCCTCTCCCCGCGCGTTGGCCGATTCATTAATGCAGCTGGCACGACAGGTTTCCCG
ACTGGAAAGCGGGCAGTGACTCATGACCAAAATCCCTTAACGTGAGTTACGCGCGCGTCGTTCCACTGAG
CGTCAGACCCCGTAGAAAAGATCAAAGGATCTTCTTGAGATCCTTTTTTTCTGCGCGTAATCTGCTGCTT
GCAAACAAAAAAACCACCGCTACCAGCGGTGGTTTGTTTGCCGGATCAAGAGCTACCAACTCTTTTTCCG
AAGGTAACTGGCTTCAGCAGAGCGCAGATACCAAATACTGTTCTTCTAGTGTAGCCGTAGTTAGCCCACC
ACTTCAAGAACTCTGTAGCACCGCCTACATACCTCGCTCTGCTAATCCTGTTACCAGTGGCTGCTGCCAG
TGGCGATAAGTCGTGTCTTACCGGGTTGGACTCAAGACGATAGTTACCGGATAAGGCGCAGCGGTCGGGC
TGAACGGGGGGTTCGTGCACACAGCCCAGCTTGGAGCGAACGACCTACACCGAACTGAGATACCTACAGC
GTGAGCTATGAGAAAGCGCCACGCTTCCCGAAGGGAGAAAGGCGGACAGGTATCCGGTAAGCGGCAGGGT
CGGAACAGGAGAGCGCACGAGGGAGCTTCCAGGGGGAAACGCCTGGTATCTTTATAGTCCTGTCGGGTTT
CGCCACCTCTGACTTGAGCGTCGATTTTTGTGATGCTCGTCAGGGGGGCGGAGCCTATGGAAAAACGCCA
GCAACGCGGCCTTTTTACGGTTCCTGGCCTTTTGCTGGCCTTTTGCTCACATGTTCTTTCCTGCGTTATC
CCCTGATTCTGTGGATAACCGTATTACCGCCTTTGAGTGAGCTGATACCGCTCGCCGCAGCCGAACGACC
GAGCGCAGCGAGTCAGTGAGCGAGGAAGCGGAAGGCGAGAGTAGGGAACTGCCAGGCATCAAACTAAGCA
GAAGGCCCCTGACGGATGGCCTTTTTGCGTTTCTACAAACTCTTTCTGTGTTGTAAAACGACGGCCAGTC
TTAAGCTCGGGCCCCCTGGGCGGTTCTGATAACGAGTAATCGTTAATCCGCAAATAACGTAAAAACCCGC
TTCGGCGGGTTTTTTTATGGGGGGAGTTTAGGGAAAGAGCATTTGTCAGAATATTTAAGGGCGCCTGTCA
CTTTGCTTGATATATGAGAATTATTTAACCTTATAAATGAGAAAAAAGCAACGCACTTTAAATAAGATAC
GTTGCTTTTTCGATTGATGAACACCTATAATTAAACTATTCATCTATTATTTATGATTTTTTGTATATAC
AATATTTCTAGTTTGTTAAAGAGAATTAAGAAAATAAATCTCGAAAATAATAAAGGGAAAATCAGTTTTT
GATATCAAAATTATACATGTCAACGATAATACAAAATATAATACAAACTATAAGATGTTATCAGTATTTA
TTATGCATTTAGAATAAATTTTGTGTCGCCCTTCCGCGAAAT
Features (pLannotate 1.2.2; 14 found; start..end, strand, type, name):
      1..19      +  promoter       T7 promoter: promoter for bacteriophage T7 RNA polymerase
     20..44      +  protein_bind   lac operator: The lac repressor binds to the lac operator to inhibit transcription in E. coli. This inhibition can be relieved by adding lactose or isopropyl-β-D-thiogalactopyranoside (IPTG). lac repressor encoded by lacI
     84..593     +  CDS            TARDBP (fragment): TADBP_HUMAN - Also known as TDP43. Experimental evidence at protein level: Swiss-Prot protein existence level 1. RNA-binding protein that is involved in various steps of RNA biogenesis and processing (PubMed:23519609). Preferentially binds, via its two RNA recognition motifs RRM1 and RRM2, to GU-repeats on RNA molecules predominantly localized within long introns and in the 3'UTR of mRNAs (PubMed:23519609, PubMed:24240615, PubMed:24464995). In turn, regulates the splicing of many non-coding and protein-coding RNAs including proteins involved in neuronal survival, as well as mRNAs that encode p
    607..654     +  terminator     T7 terminator: transcription terminator for bacteriophage T7 RNA polymerase
    714..754     -  terminator     rrnB T1 terminator (fragment): transcription terminator T1 from the E. coli rrnB gene
    756..871     -  ncRNA          5S rRNA: Accession: RF00001 - 5S ribosomal RNA
    902..926     +  CDS            KanR (fragment): aminoglycoside phosphotransferase; aph(3')-Ia; confers resistance to kanamycin in bacteria or G418 (Geneticin®) in eukaryotes
    956..1052    +  promoter       AmpR promoter (fragment): bla
   1055..1864    +  CDS            KanR: aminoglycoside phosphotransferase; aph(3')-Ia; confers resistance to kanamycin in bacteria or G418 (Geneticin®) in eukaryotes
   1873..1946    +  promoter       lacI promoter (fragment): lacI
   1947..3026    +  CDS            lacI: LACI_ECOLI - Experimental evidence at protein level: Swiss-Prot protein existence level 1. Repressor of the lactose operon. Binds allolactose as an inducer. From Escherichia coli (strain K12).
   3115..3703    +  rep_origin     ori: high-copy-number ColE1/pMB1/pBR322/pUC origin of replication
   3928..3945    +  terminator     rrnB T2 terminator (fragment): transcription terminator T2 from the E. coli rrnB gene
   3970..3989    -  CDS            lacZα (fragment): LacZα fragment of β-galactosidase; lacZ fragment
