[The description below was written by a language model from this plasmid's Addgene catalogue record and pLannotate feature annotations shown in this document.]
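Description:
TDP-43_CTD_M337A is a bacterial expression plasmid built on the pJ411 backbone, about 4.45 kb in total, for producing a mutant form of the C-terminal domain of human TDP-43 (gene TARDBP) in E. coli. It replicates from a high-copy ColE1/pUC-type origin and is selected with kanamycin through an aph(3')-Ia aminoglycoside phosphotransferase gene, which appears to be driven by a fragment of the bla (AmpR) promoter. Fragments of the rrnB T1 and T2 terminators flank parts of the backbone and probably insulate the functional units from read-through transcription. The short KanR and lacZα fragments, and the 5S rRNA match next to rrnB T1, are likely just backbone remnants picked up by automated annotation.

The expression cassette is a standard T7lac arrangement. A T7 promoter is followed immediately by a lac operator, then the open reading frame and a T7 terminator, and the plasmid carries its own lacI gene with its promoter. Lac repressor keeps transcription off until IPTG or lactose is added, and expression requires a host that supplies T7 RNA polymerase. The roughly 447 bp insert encodes the TDP-43 C-terminal domain with methionine 337 changed to alanine, fused to an N-terminal 6xHis tag supplied by the backbone for metal-affinity purification. The tag is not annotated separately in the feature table. The annotated TARDBP segment is somewhat longer than the stated insert, which may mean it includes the tag region.

The associated study concerns helix-mediated multimerization of the conserved region of the TDP-43 C-terminal domain. The plasmid is therefore suited to making recombinant mutant protein for structural and biophysical comparison with the wild-type domain.
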