Addgene plasmid #248885: TDP-43_CTD_M337A
Purpose: Edit Expresses 6xHis-tagged C-terminal domain of TDP-43 with M337A.
Depositing lab: Nicolas Fawzi. Depositing organization: Brown University. Publication: Structural details of helix-mediated multimerization of the conserved region of TDP-43 C-terminal domain. Rizuan A, Shenoy J, Mohanty P, Dos Passos PM, Mercado Ortiz JF, Bai L, Viswanathan R, Zaborowksy J, Wang SH, Johnson V, Mamede LD, Titus AR, Ayala YM, Ghirlando R, Mittal J, Fawzi NL. Nat Commun. 2025 Nov 26;16(1):10528. doi: 10.1038/s41467-025-65546-w. PubMed 41298366.
Backbone
  Vector backbone: pJ411
  Backbone size w/o insert (bp): 4005
  Total vector size (bp): 4449
  Vector type: Bacterial Expression
Growth in bacteria
  Bacterial resistance: Kanamycin, 50 μg/mL
  Growth temperature: 37°C
  Growth strain: DH5alpha
  Copy number: High Copy
Gene/Insert
  Gene/Insert name: TDP-43_CTD_M337A
  Species: H. sapiens (human)
  Insert size (bp): 447
  Mutation: changed M337A
  Entrez Gene: TARDBP (a.k.a. ALS10, TDP-43)
  Tag / fusion protein: 6xHis-tags (N terminal on backbone)
Terms and licenses: Academic/Nonprofit Terms; Industry Terms: Not Available to Industry
Depositor comments: Please visit https://doi.org/10.1101/2024.07.05.602258 for bioRxiv preprint.
How to cite: TDP-43_CTD_M337A was a gift from Nicolas Fawzi (Addgene plasmid # 248885 ; http://n2t.net/addgene:248885 ; RRID:Addgene_248885)
